>Addgene plasmid #112718 | pcDNA3.1-YFP-KRAS4B | depositor full sequence | sequence record 212812 | pcDNA3.1-YFP-KRAS4B sequence 6762 bps
GACGTCAGGTGGCACTTTTCGGGGAAATGTGCGCGGAACCCCTATTTGTTTATTTTTCTAAATACATTCA
AATATGTATCCGCTCATGAGACAATAACCCTGATAAATGCTTCAATAATATTGAAAAAGGAAGAGTATGA
GTATTCAACATTTCCGTGTCGCCCTTATTCCCTTTTTTGCGGCATTTTGCCTTCCTGTTTTTGCTCACCC
AGAAACGCTGGTGAAAGTAAAAGATGCTGAAGATCAGTTGGGTGCACGAGTGGGTTACATCGAACTGGAT
CTCAACAGCGGTAAGATCCTTGAGAGTTTTCGCCCCGAAGAACGTTTTCCAATGATGAGCACTTTTAAAG
TTCTGCTATGTGGCGCGGTATTATCCCGTATTGACGCCGGGCAAGAGCAACTCGGTCGCCGCATACACTA
TTCTCAGAATGACTTGGTTGAGTACTCACCAGTCACAGAAAAGCATCTTACGGATGGCATGACAGTAAGA
GAATTATGCAGTGCTGCCATAACCATGAGTGATAACACTGCGGCCAACTTACTTCTGACAACGATCGGAG
GACCGAAGGAGCTAACCGCTTTTTTGCACAACATGGGGGATCATGTAACTCGCCTTGATCGTTGGGAACC
GGAGCTGAATGAAGCCATACCAAACGACGAGCGTGACACCACGATGCCTGTAGCAATGGCAACAACGTTG
CGCAAACTATTAACTGGCGAACTACTTACTCTAGCTTCCCGGCAACAATTAATAGACTGGATGGAGGCGG
ATAAAGTTGCAGGACCACTTCTGCGCTCGGCCCTTCCGGCTGGCTGGTTTATTGCTGATAAATCTGGAGC
CGGTGAGCGTGGGTCTCGCGGTATCATTGCAGCACTGGGGCCAGATGGTAAGCCCTCCCGTATCGTAGTT
ATCTACACGACGGGGAGTCAGGCAACTATGGATGAACGAAATAGACAGATCGCTGAGATAGGTGCCTCAC
TGATTAAGCATTGGTAACTGTCAGACCAAGTTTACTCATATATACTTTAGATTGATTTAAAACTTCATTT
TTAATTTAAAAGGATCTAGGTGAAGATCCTTTTTGATAATCTCATGACCAAAATCCCTTAACGTGAGTTT
TCGTTCCACTGAGCGTCAGACCCCGTAGAAAAGATCAAAGGATCTTCTTGAGATCCTTTTTTTCTGCGCG
TAATCTGCTGCTTGCAAACAAAAAAACCACCGCTACCAGCGGTGGTTTGTTTGCCGGATCAAGAGCTACC
AACTCTTTTTCCGAAGGTAACTGGCTTCAGCAGAGCGCAGATACCAAATACTGTTCTTCTAGTGTAGCCG
TAGTTAGGCCACCACTTCAAGAACTCTGTAGCACCGCCTACATACCTCGCTCTGCTAATCCTGTTACCAG
TGGCTGCTGCCAGTGGCGATAAGTCGTGTCTTACCGGGTTGGACTCAAGACGATAGTTACCGGATAAGGC
GCAGCGGTCGGGCTGAACGGGGGGTTCGTGCACACAGCCCAGCTTGGAGCGAACGACCTACACCGAACTG
AGATACCTACAGCGTGAGCTATGAGAAAGCGCCACGCTTCCCGAAGGGAGAAAGGCGGACAGGTATCCGG
TAAGCGGCAGGGTCGGAACAGGAGAGCGCACGAGGGAGCTTCCAGGGGGAAACGCCTGGTATCTTTATAG
TCCTGTCGGGTTTCGCCACCTCTGACTTGAGCGTCGATTTTTGTGATGCTCGTCAGGGGGGCGGAGCCTA
TGGAAAAACGCCAGCAACGCGGCCTTTTTACGGTTCCTGGCCTTTTGCTGGCCTTTTGCTCACATGTTCT
TTCCTGCGTTATCCCCTGATTCTGTGGATAACCGTATTACCGCCTTTGAGTGAGCTGATACCGCTCGCCG
CAGCCGAACGACCGAGCGCAGCGAGTCAGTGAGCGAGGAAGCGGAAGAGCGCCCAATACGCAAACCGCCT
CTCCCCGCGCGTTGGCCGATTCATTAATGCAGCTGGCACGACAGGTTTCCCGACTGGAAAGCGGGCAGTG
AGCGCAACGCAATTAATGTGAGTTAGCTCACTCATTAGGCACCCCAGGCTTTACACTTTATGCTTCCGGC
TCGTATGTTGTGTGGAATTGTGAGCGGATAACAATTTCACACAGGAAACAGCTATGACCATGATTACGCC
AAGCTCTAGCTAGAGGTCGACGGTATACAGACATGATAAGATACATTGATGAGTTTGGACAAACCACAAC
TAGAATGCAGTGAAAAAAATGCTTTATTTGTGAAATTTGTGATGCTATTGCTTTATTTGTAACCATTATA
AGCTGCAATAAACAAGTTGGGGTGGGCGAAGAACTCCAGCATGAGATCCCCGCGCTGGAGGATCATCCAG
CCGGCGTCCCGGAAAACGATTCCGAAGCCCAACCTTTCATAGAAGGCGGCGGTGGAATCGAAATCTCGTG
ATGGCAGGTTGGGCGTCGCTTGGTCGGTCATTTCGAACCCCAGAGTCCCGCTCAGAAGAACTCGTCAAGA
AGGCGATAGAAGGCGATGCGCTGCGAATCGGGAGCGGCGATACCGTAAAGCACGAGGAAGCGGTCAGCCC
ATTCGCCGCCAAGCTCTTCAGCAATATCACGGGTAGCCAACGCTATGTCCTGATAGCGGTCCGCCACACC
CAGCCGGCCACAGTCGATGAATCCAGAAAAGCGGCCATTTTCCACCATGATATTCGGCAAGCAGGCATCG
CCATGGGTCACGACGAGATCCTCGCCGTCGGGCATGCGCGCCTTGAGCCTGGCGAACAGTTCGGCTGGCG
CGAGCCCCTGATGCTCTTCGTCCAGATCATCCTGATCGACAAGACCGGCTTCCATCCGAGTACGTGCTCG
CTCGATGCGATGTTTCGCTTGGTGGTCGAATGGGCAGGTAGCCGGATCAAGCGTATGCAGCCGCCGCATT
GCATCAGCCATGATGGATACTTTCTCGGCAGGAGCAAGGTGAGATGACAGGAGATCCTGCCCCGGCACTT
CGCCCAATAGCAGCCAGTCCCTTCCCGCTTCAGTGACAACGTCGAGCACAGCTGCGCAAGGAACGCCCGT
CGTGGCCAGCCACGATAGCCGCGCTGCCTCGTCCTGCAGTTCATTCAGGGCACCGGACAGGTCGGTCTTG
ACAAAAAGAACCGGGCGCCCCTGCGCTGACAGCCGGAACACGGCGGCATCAGAGCAGCCGATTGTCTGTT
GTGCCCAGTCATAGCCGAATAGCCTCTCCACCCAAGCGGCCGGAGAACCTGCGTGCAATCCATCTTGTTC
AATCATGCGAAACGATCCTCATCCTGTCTCTTGATCAGATCCGAAAATGGATATACAAGCTCCCGGGAGC
TTTTTGCAAAAGCCTAGGCCTCCAAAAAAGCCTCCTCACTACTTCTGGAATAGCTCAGAGGCAGAGGCGG
CCTCGGCCTCTGCATAAATAAAAAAAATTAGTCAGCCATGGGGCGGAGAATGGGCGGAACTGGGCGGAGT
TAGGGGCGGGATGGGCGGAGTTAGGGGCGGGACTATGGTTGCTGACTAATTGAGATGCATGCTTTGCATA
CTTCTGCCTGCTGGGGAGCCTGGGGACTTTCCACACCTGGTTGCTGACTAATTGAGATGCATGCTTTGCA
TACTTCTGCCTGCTGGGGAGCCTGGGGACTTTCCACACCCTAACTGACACACATTCCACAGAATTAATTC
GCGTTAAATTTTTGTTAAATCAGCTCATTTTTTAACCAATAGGCCGAAATCGGCAAAATCCCTTATAAAT
CAAAAGAATAGACCGAGATAGGGT
[37 nt withheld, positions 3805-3841]
AAAGAACGTGGACTCCAACGTCAAAGG
[49 nt withheld, positions 3869-3917]
T
[91 nt withheld, positions 3919-4009]
G
[124 nt withheld, positions 4011-4134]
GGGGATACCCCCTAGAGCCCCAGCTGGTTCTTTCCGCCTCAGAAGCCATAGAGCCCACCGCATCCCCAGC
ATGCCTGCTATTGTCTTCCCAATCCTCCCCCTTGCTGTCCTGCCCCACCCCACCCCCCAGAATAGAATGA
CACCTACTCAGACAATGCGATGCAATTTCCTCATTTTATTAGGAAAGGACAGTGGGAGTGGCACCTTCCA
GGGTCAAGGAAGGCACGGGGGAGGGGCAAACAACAGATGGCTGGCAACTAGAAGGCACAGTCGAGGCTGA
TCAGCGAGCTCTAGCATTTAGGTGACACTATAGAATAGGGCCCTCTAGAGTCGACTTA
[564 nt withheld, positions 4473-5036]
GGTGGCGGCGCTAGCCAGCTTGGATCCGGCGCCCTTGTACAGCTCGTCCATGCCGAGAGTGATCCCGGCG
GCGGTCACGAACTCCAGCAGGACCATGTGATCGCGCTTCTCGTTGGGGTCTTTGCTCAGGGCGGACTGGT
AGCTCAGGTAGTGGTTGTCGGGCAGCAGCACGGGGCCGTCGCCGATGGGGGTGTTCTGCTGGTAGTGGTC
GGCGAGCTGCACGCTGCCGTCCTCGATGTTGTGGCGGATCTTGAAGTTCACCTTGATGCCGTTCTTCTGC
TTGTCGGCCATGATATAGACGTTGTGGCTGTTGTAGTTGTACTCCAGCTTGTGCCCCAGGATGTTGCCGT
CCTCCTTGAAGTCGATGCCCTTCAGCTCGATGCGGTTCACCAGGGTGTCGCCCTCGAACTTCACCTCGGC
GCGGGTCTTGTAGTTGCCGTCGTCCTTGAAGAAGATGGTGCGCTCCTGGACGTAGCCTTCGGGCATGGCG
GACTTGAAGAAGTCGTGCTGCTTCATGTGGTCGGGGTAGCGGGCGAAGCACTTCAGGCCGTAGCCGAAGG
TGGTCACGAGGGTGGGCCAGGGCACGGGCAGCTTGCCGGTGGTGCAGATGAACTTCAGGGTCAGCTTGCC
GTAGGTGGCATCGCCCTCGCCCTCGCCGGACACGCTGAACTTGTGGCCGTTTACGTCGCCGTCCAGCTCG
ACCAGGATGGGCACCACCCCGGTGAACAGCTCCTCGCCCTTGCTCACCATCTCGAGCGGCCGCCAGTGTG
ATGGATATCTGCAGAATTCCAGCACACTGGCGGCCGTTACTAGTGGATCCGAGCTCGGTACCAAGCTTGG
GTCTCCCTATAGTGAGTCGTATTAATTTCGATAAGCCAGTAAGCAGTGGGTTCTCTAGTTAGCCAGAGAG
CTCTGCTTATATAGACCTCCCACCGTACACGCCTACCGCCCATTTGCGTCAATGGGGCGGAGTTGTTACG
ACATTTTGGAAAGTCCCGTTGATTTTGGTGCCAAAACAAACTCCCATTGACGTCAATGGGGTGGAGACTT
GGAAATCCCCGTGAGTCAAACCGCTATCCACGCCCATTGATGTACTGCCAAAACCGCATCACCATGGTAA
TAGCGATGACTAATACGTAGATGTACTGCCAAGTAGGAAAGTCCCATAAGGTCATGTACTGGGCATAATG
CCAGGCGGGCCATTTACCGTCATTGACGTCAATAGGGGGCGTACTTGGCATATGATACACTTGATGTACT
GCCAAGTGGGCAGTTTACCGTAAATACTCCACCCATTGACGTCAATGGAAAGTCCCTATTGGCGTTACTA
TGGGAACATACGTCATTATTGACGTCAATGGGCGGGGGTCGTTGGGCGGTCAGCCAGGCGGGCCATTTAC
CGTAAGTTATGTAACGCGGAACTCCATATATGGGCTATGAACTAATGACCCCGTAATTGATTACTATTAA
TAACTAGTCAATAATCAATGTCAACGCGTATATCTGGCCCGTACATCGCGAAGCAGCGCAAAACGCCTAA
CCCTAAGCAGATTCTTCATGCAATTGTCGGTCAAGCCTTGCCTTGTTGTAGCTTAAATTTTGCTCGCGCA
CTACTCAGCGACCTCCAACACACAAGCAGGGAGCAGATACTGGCTTAACTATGCGGCATCAGAGCAGATT
GTACTGAGAGTGCACCATAGGGGATCGGGAGATCTCCCGATCCGTC
Features (pLannotate 1.2.2; 22 found; start..end, strand, type, name):
     32..136     +  promoter       AmpR promoter: bla
    137..997     +  CDS            AmpR: β-lactamase; bla; confers resistance to ampicillin, carbenicillin, and related antibiotics
   1168..1756    +  rep_origin     ori: high-copy-number ColE1/pMB1/pBR322/pUC origin of replication
   1939..2031    +  CDS            lacI (fragment): lac repressor; lacI; The lac repressor binds to the lac operator to inhibit transcription in E. coli. This inhibition can be relieved by adding lactose or isopropyl-β-D-thiogalactopyranoside (IPTG).
   2044..2065    +  protein_bind   CAP binding site: CAP binding activates transcription in the presence of cAMP. E. coli catabolite activator protein
   2080..2110    +  promoter       lac promoter: promoter for the E. coli lac operon
   2118..2134    +  protein_bind   lac operator: The lac repressor binds to the lac operator to inhibit transcription in E. coli. This inhibition can be relieved by adding lactose or isopropyl-β-D-thiogalactopyranoside (IPTG). lac repressor encoded by lacI
   2207..2328    -  polyA_signal   SV40 poly(A) signal: SV40 polyadenylation signal
   2323..2481    -  CDS            ble (fragment): BLE_KLEPN - Experimental evidence at protein level: Swiss-Prot protein existence level 1. Binding protein with a strong affinity to the bleomycin family of antibiotics. Binds to CL990; an antimitotic-antibiotic compound. From Klebsiella pneumoniae.
   2505..3296    -  CDS            neo: KKA2_KLEPN - Also known as kan, nptII. Experimental evidence at protein level: Swiss-Prot protein existence level 1. Resistance to kanamycin, neomycin, paromomycin, ribostamycin, butirosin and gentamicin B. From Klebsiella pneumoniae.
   3363..3692    -  promoter       SV40 promoter: SV40 enhancer and early promoter
   3706..4134    -  rep_origin     f1 ori (sequence partly withheld): f1 bacteriophage origin of replication; arrow indicates direction of (+) strand synthesis
   4155..4176    -  promoter       SV40 promoter (fragment): SV40 enhancer and early promoter
   4180..4404    -  polyA_signal   bGH poly(A) signal: bovine growth hormone polyadenylation signal
   4430..4448    +  promoter       SP6 promoter: promoter for bacteriophage SP6 RNA polymerase
   4470..5036    -  CDS            K-Ras (sequence partly withheld): human small GTPase proto-oncoprotein
   5070..5786    -  CDS            EYFP-Q69K: EYFP-Q69K is a basic (constitutively fluorescent) green/yellow fluorescent protein published in 1999, derived from Aequorea victoria. It has moderate acid sensitivity.
   5882..5900    -  promoter       T7 promoter: promoter for bacteriophage T7 RNA polymerase
   5916..5949    -  LTR            5' LTR (truncated) (fragment): truncated 5' long terminal repeat (LTR) from HIV-1
   5945..6148    -  promoter       CMV promoter: human cytomegalovirus (CMV) immediate early promoter
   6149..6528    -  enhancer       CMV enhancer: human cytomegalovirus immediate early enhancer
   6683..6735    +  misc_feature   bom (fragment): basis of mobility region from pBR322
