>Addgene plasmid #112718 | pcDNA3.1-YFP-KRAS4B | addgene full sequence | sequence record 217480 | Addgene NGS Result
GGTGGCACTTTTCGGGGAAATGTGCGCGGAACCCCTATTTGTTTATTTTTCTAAATACATTCAAATATGT
ATCCGCTCATGAGACAATAACCCTGATAAATGCTTCAATAATATTGAAAAAGGAAGAGTATGAGTATTCA
ACATTTCCGTGTCGCCCTTATTCCCTTTTTTGCGGCATTTTGCCTTCCTGTTTTTGCTCACCCAGAAACG
CTGGTGAAAGTAAAAGATGCTGAAGATCAGTTGGGTGCACGAGTGGGTTACATCGAACTGGATCTCAACA
GCGGTAAGATCCTTGAGAGTTTTCGCCCCGAAGAACGTTTTCCAATGATGAGCACATTTAAAGTTCTGCT
ATGTGGCGCGGTATTATCCCGTATTGACGCCGGGCAAGAGCAACTCGGTCGCCGCATACACTATTCTCAG
AATGACTTGGTTGAGTACTCACCTGTCACAGAAAAGCATCTTACGGATGGCATGACAGTAAGAGAATTAT
GCAGTGCTGCCATAACCATGAGTGATAACACTGCGGCCAACTTACTTCTGACAACGATCGGAGGACCGAA
GGAGCTAACCGCTTTTTTGCACAACATGGGGGATCATGTAACTCGCCTTGATCGTTGGGAACCGGAGCTG
AATGAAGCCATACCAAACGACGAGCGTGACACCACGATGCCTGTAGCAATGGCAACAACGTTGCGCAAAC
TATTAACTGGCGAACTACTTACTCTAGCTTCCCGGCAACAATTAATAGACTGGATGGAGGCGGATAAAGT
TGCAGGACCACTTCTGCGCTCGGCCCTTCCGGCTGGCTGGTTTATTGCTGATAAATCTGGAGCCGGTGAG
CGTGGGTCTCGCGGTATCATTGCAGCACTGGGGCCAGATGGTAAGCCCTCCCGTATCGTAGTTATCTACA
CGACGGGGAGTCAGGCAACTATGGATGAACGAAATAGACAGATCGCTGAGATAGGTGCCTCACTGATTAA
GCATTGGTAACTGTCAGACCAAGTTTACTCATATATACTTTAGATTGATTTAAAACTTCATTTTTAATTT
AAAAGGATCTAGGTGAAGATCCTTTTTGATAATCTCATGACCAAAATCCCTTAACGTGAGTTTTCGTTCC
ACTGAGCGTCAGACCCCGTAGAAAAGATCAAAGGATCTTCTTGAGATCCTTTTTTTCTGCGCGTAATCTG
CTGCTTGCAAACAAAAAAACCACCGCTACCAGCGGTGGTTTGTTTGCCGGATCAAGAGCTACCAACTCTT
TTTCCGAAGGTAACTGGCTTCAGCAGAGCGCAGATACCAAATACTGTTCTTCTAGTGTAGCCGTAGTTAG
GCCACCACTTCAAGAACTCTGTAGCACCGCCTACATACCTCGCTCTGCTAATCCTGTTACCAGTGGCTGC
TGCCAGTGGCGATAAGTCGTGTCTTACCGGGTTGGACTCAAGACGATAGTTACCGGATAAGGCGCAGCGG
TCGGGCTGAACGGGGGGTTCGTGCACACAGCCCAGCTTGGAGCGAACGACCTACACCGAACTGAGATACC
TACAGCGTGAGCTATGAGAAAGCGCCACGCTTCCCGAAGGGAGAAAGGCGGACAGGTATCCGGTAAGCGG
CAGGGTCGGAACAGGAGAGCGCACGAGGGAGCTTCCAGGGGGAAACGCCTGGTATCTTTATAGTCCTGTC
GGGTTTCGCCACCTCTGACTTGAGCGTCGATTTTTGTGATGCTCGTCAGGGGGGCGGAGCCTATGGAAAA
ACGCCAGCAACGCGGCCTTTTTACGGTTCCTGGCCTTTTGCTGGCCTTTTGCTCACATGTTCTTTCCTGC
GTTATCCCCTGATTCTGTGGATAACCGTATTACCGCCTTTGAGTGAGCTGATACCGCTCGCCGCAGCCGA
ACGACCGAGCGCAGCGAGTCAGTGAGCGAGGAAGCGGAAGAGCGCCCAATACGCAAACCGCCTCTCCCCG
CGCGTTGGCCGATTCATTAATGCAGCTGGCACGACAGGTTTCCCGACTGGAAAGCGGGCAGTGAGCGCAA
CGCAATTAATGTGAGTTAGCTCACTCATTAGGCACCCCAGGCTTTACACTTTATGCTTCCGGCTCGTATG
TTGTGTGGAATTGTGAGCGGATAACAATTTCACACAGGAAACAGCTATGACCATGATTACGCCAAGCTCT
AGCTAGAGGTCGACGGTATACAGACATGATAAGATACATTGATGAGTTTGGACAAACCACAACTAGAATG
CAGTGAAAAAAATGCTTTATTTGTGAAATTTGTGATGCTATTGCTTTATTTGTAACCATTATAAGCTGCA
ATAAACAAGTTGGGGTGGGCGAAGAACTCCAGCATGAGATCCCCGCGCTGGAGGATCATCCAGCCGGCGT
CCCGGAAAACGATTCCGAAGCCCAACCTTTCATAGAAGGCGGCGGTGGAATCGAAATCTCGTGATGGCAG
GTTGGGCGTCGCTTGGTCGGTCATTTCGAACCCCAGAGTCCCGCTCAGAAGAACTCGTCAAGAAGGCGAT
AGAAGGCGATGCGCTGCGAATCGGGAGCGGCGATACCGTAAAGCACGAGGAAGCGGTCAGCCCATTCGCC
GCCAAGCTCTTCAGCAATATCACGGGTAGCCAACGCTATGTCCTGATAGCGGTCCGCCACACCCAGCCGG
CCACAGTCGATGAATCCAGAAAAGCGGCCATTTTCCACCATGATATTCGGCAAGCAGGCATCGCCATGGG
TCACGACGAGATCCTCGCCGTCGGGCATGCGCGCCTTGAGCCTGGCGAACAGTTCGGCTGGCGCGAGCCC
CTGATGCTCTTCGTCCAGATCATCCTGATCGACAAGACCGGCTTCCATCCGAGTACGTGCTCGCTCGATG
CGATGTTTCGCTTGGTGGTCGAATGGGCAGGTAGCCGGATCAAGCGTATGCAGCCGCCGCATTGCATCAG
CCATGATGGATACTTTCTCGGCAGGAGCAAGGTGAGATGACAGGAGATCCTGCCCCGGCACTTCGCCCAA
TAGCAGCCAGTCCCTTCCCGCTTCAGTGACAACGTCGAGCACAGCTGCGCAAGGAACGCCCGTCGTGGCC
AGCCACGATAGCCGCGCTGCCTCGTCCTGCAGTTCATTCAGGGCACCGGACAGGTCGGTCTTGACAAAAA
GAACCGGGCGCCCCTGCGCTGACAGCCGGAACACGGCGGCATCAGAGCAGCCGATTGTCTGTTGTGCCCA
GTCATAGCCGAATAGCCTCTCCACCCAAGCGGCCGGAGAACCTGCGTGCAATCCATCTTGTTCAATCATG
CGAAACGATCCTCATCCTGTCTCTTGATCAGATCCGAAAATGGATATACAAGCTCCCGGGAGCTTTTTGC
AAAAGCCTAGGCCTCCAAAAAAGCCTCCTCACTACTTCTGGAATAGCTCAGAGGCAGAGGCGGCCTCGGC
CTCTGCATAAATAAAAAAAATTAGTCAGCCATGGGGCGGAGAATGGGCGGAACTGGGCGGAGTTAGGGGC
GGGATGGGCGGAGTTAGGGGCGGGACTATGGTTGCTGACTAATTGAGATGCATGCTTTGCATACTTCTGC
CTGCTGGGGAGCCTGGGGACTTTCCACACCTGGTTGCTGACTAATTGAGATGCATGCTTTGCATACTTCT
GCCTGCTGGGGAGCCTGGGGACTTTCCACACCCTAACTGACACACATTCCACAGAATTAATTCGCGTTAA
ATTTTTGTTAAATCAGCTCATTTTTTAACCAATAGGCCGAAATCGGCAAAATCCCTTATAAATCAAAAGA
ATAGACCGAGATAGGGT
[37 nt withheld, positions 3798-3834]
AAAGAACGTGGACTCCAACGTCAAAGG
[49 nt withheld, positions 3862-3910]
T
[91 nt withheld, positions 3912-4002]
G
[124 nt withheld, positions 4004-4127]
GGGGATACCCCCTAGAGCCCCAGCTGGTTCTTTCCGCCTCAGAAGCCATAGAGCCCACCGCATCCCCAGC
ATGCCTGCTATTGTCTTCCCAATCCTCCCCCTTGCTGTCCTGCCCCACCCCACCCCCCAGAATAGAATGA
CACCTACTCAGACAATGCGATGCAATTTCCTCATTTTATTAGGAAAGGACAGTGGGAGTGGCACCTTCCA
GGGTCAAGGAAGGCACGGGGGAGGGGCAAACAACAGATGGCTGGCAACTAGAAGGCACAGTCGAGGCTGA
TCAGCGAGCTCTAGCATTTAGGTGACACTATAGAATAGGGCCCTCTAGAGTCGACTTA
[564 nt withheld, positions 4466-5029]
GGTGGCGGCGCTAGCCAGCTTGGATCCGGCGCCCTTGTACAGCTCGTCCATGCCGAGAGTGATCCCGGCG
GCGGTCACGAACTCCAGCAGGACCATGTGATCGCGCTTCTCGTTGGGGTCTTTGCTCAGGGCGGACTGGT
AGCTCAGGTAGTGGTTGTCGGGCAGCAGCACGGGGCCGTCGCCGATGGGGGTGTTCTGCTGGTAGTGGTC
GGCGAGCTGCACGCTGCCGTCCTCGATGTTGTGGCGGATCTTGAAGTTCACCTTGATGCCGTTCTTCTGC
TTGTCGGCCATGATATAGACGTTGTGGCTGTTGTAGTTGTACTCCAGCTTGTGCCCCAGGATGTTGCCGT
CCTCCTTGAAGTCGATGCCCTTCAGCTCGATGCGGTTCACCAGGGTGTCGCCCTCGAACTTCACCTCGGC
GCGGGTCTTGTAGTTGCCGTCGTCCTTGAAGAAGATGGTGCGCTCCTGGACGTAGCCTTCGGGCATGGCG
GACTTGAAGAAGTCGTGCTGCTTCATGTGGTCGGGGTAGCGGGCGAAGCACTTCAGGCCGTAGCCGAAGG
TGGTCACGAGGGTGGGCCAGGGCACGGGCAGCTTGCCGGTGGTGCAGATGAACTTCAGGGTCAGCTTGCC
GTAGGTGGCATCGCCCTCGCCCTCGCCGGACACGCTGAACTTGTGGCCGTTTACGTCGCCGTCCAGCTCG
ACCAGGATGGGCACCACCCCGGTGAACAGCTCCTCGCCCTTGCTCACCATCTCGAGCGGCCGCCAGTGTG
ATGGATATCTGCAGAATTCCAGCACACTGGCGGCCGTTACTAGTGGATCCGAGCTCGGTACCAAGCTTGG
GTCTCCCTATAGTGAGTCGTATTAATTTCGATAAGCCAGTAAGCAGTGGGTTCTCTAGTTAGCCAGAGAG
CTCTGCTTATATAGACCTCCCACCGTACACGCCTACCGCCCATTTGCGTCAATGGGGCGGAGTTGTTACG
ACATTTTGGAAAGTCCCGTTGATTTTGGTGCCAAAACAAACTCCCATTGACGTCAATGGGGTGGAGACTT
GGAAATCCCCGTGAGTCAAACCGCTATCCACGCCCATTGATGTACTGCCAAAACCGCATCACCATGGTAA
TAGCGATGACTAATACGTAGATGTACTGCCAAGTAGGAAAGTCCCATAAGGTCATGTACTGGGCATAATG
CCAGGCGGGCCATTTACCGTCATTGACGTCAATAGGGGGCGTACTTGGCATATGATACACTTGATGTACT
GCCAAGTGGGCAGTTTACCGTAAATACTCCACCCATTGACGTCAATGGAAAGTCCCTATTGGCGTTACTA
TGGGAACATACGTCATTATTGACGTCAATGGGCGGGGGTCGTTGGGCGGTCAGCCAGGCGGGCCATTTAC
CGTAAGTTATGTAACGCGGAACTCCATATATGGGCTATGAACTAATGACCCCGTAATTGATTACTATTAA
TAACTAGTCAATAATCAATGTCAACGCGTATATCTGGCCCGTACATCGCGAAGCAGCGCAAAACGCCTAA
CCCTAAGCAGATTCTTCATGCAATTGTCGGTCAAGCCTTGCCTTGTTGTAGCTTAAATTTTGCTCGCGCA
CTACTCAGCGACCTCCAACACACAAGCAGGGAGCAGATACTGGCTTAACTATGCGGCATCAGAGCAGATT
GTACTGAGAGTGCACCATAGGGGATCGGGAGATCTCCCGATCCGTCGACGTCA
Features (pLannotate 1.2.2; 22 found; start..end, strand, type, name):
     25..129     +  promoter       AmpR promoter: bla
    130..990     +  CDS            AmpR: β-lactamase; bla; confers resistance to ampicillin, carbenicillin, and related antibiotics
   1161..1749    +  rep_origin     ori: high-copy-number ColE1/pMB1/pBR322/pUC origin of replication
   1932..2024    +  CDS            lacI (fragment): lac repressor; lacI; The lac repressor binds to the lac operator to inhibit transcription in E. coli. This inhibition can be relieved by adding lactose or isopropyl-β-D-thiogalactopyranoside (IPTG).
   2037..2058    +  protein_bind   CAP binding site: CAP binding activates transcription in the presence of cAMP. E. coli catabolite activator protein
   2073..2103    +  promoter       lac promoter: promoter for the E. coli lac operon
   2111..2127    +  protein_bind   lac operator: The lac repressor binds to the lac operator to inhibit transcription in E. coli. This inhibition can be relieved by adding lactose or isopropyl-β-D-thiogalactopyranoside (IPTG). lac repressor encoded by lacI
   2200..2321    -  polyA_signal   SV40 poly(A) signal: SV40 polyadenylation signal
   2316..2474    -  CDS            ble (fragment): BLE_KLEPN - Experimental evidence at protein level: Swiss-Prot protein existence level 1. Binding protein with a strong affinity to the bleomycin family of antibiotics. Binds to CL990; an antimitotic-antibiotic compound. From Klebsiella pneumoniae.
   2498..3289    -  CDS            neo: KKA2_KLEPN - Also known as kan, nptII. Experimental evidence at protein level: Swiss-Prot protein existence level 1. Resistance to kanamycin, neomycin, paromomycin, ribostamycin, butirosin and gentamicin B. From Klebsiella pneumoniae.
   3356..3685    -  promoter       SV40 promoter: SV40 enhancer and early promoter
   3699..4127    -  rep_origin     f1 ori (sequence partly withheld): f1 bacteriophage origin of replication; arrow indicates direction of (+) strand synthesis
   4148..4169    -  promoter       SV40 promoter (fragment): SV40 enhancer and early promoter
   4173..4397    -  polyA_signal   bGH poly(A) signal: bovine growth hormone polyadenylation signal
   4423..4441    +  promoter       SP6 promoter: promoter for bacteriophage SP6 RNA polymerase
   4463..5029    -  CDS            K-Ras (sequence partly withheld): human small GTPase proto-oncoprotein
   5063..5779    -  CDS            EYFP-Q69K: EYFP-Q69K is a basic (constitutively fluorescent) green/yellow fluorescent protein published in 1999, derived from Aequorea victoria. It has moderate acid sensitivity.
   5875..5893    -  promoter       T7 promoter: promoter for bacteriophage T7 RNA polymerase
   5909..5942    -  LTR            5' LTR (truncated) (fragment): truncated 5' long terminal repeat (LTR) from HIV-1
   5938..6141    -  promoter       CMV promoter: human cytomegalovirus (CMV) immediate early promoter
   6142..6521    -  enhancer       CMV enhancer: human cytomegalovirus immediate early enhancer
   6676..6728    +  misc_feature   bom (fragment): basis of mobility region from pBR322
