[The description below was written by a language model from this plasmid's Addgene catalogue record and pLannotate feature annotations shown in this document.]
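Description:
pcDNA3.1-YFP-KRAS4B is a mammalian expression plasmid of 6,762 bp built on the pcDNA3.1 backbone. It is used for transient or stable expression of a yellow fluorescent protein fused to human KRAS4B. It is propagated in E. coli as a high-copy plasmid through a ColE1/pUC-type origin, with β-lactamase conferring ampicillin resistance. An f1 origin is also present. For selection in mammalian cells, the backbone carries a neomycin phosphotransferase gene driven by the SV40 enhancer/early promoter and terminated by an SV40 polyadenylation signal. Two independent sequence records, one from the depositor and one from repository sequencing, have the same length. They give the same feature annotation, offset by only a few bases in numbering.

The expression cassette consists of the CMV immediate-early enhancer and promoter, the fusion open reading frame, and the bovine growth hormone polyadenylation signal. A T7 promoter lies upstream of the insert and an SP6 promoter lies downstream in the opposite orientation. The fluorescent protein, annotated as the EYFP-Q69K variant, comes first, followed after a short linker region by the K-Ras coding sequence. YFP therefore sits at the N-terminus, and the C-terminus of KRAS4B, which normally directs membrane targeting, is left free. The insert is listed as 1,317 bp and was assembled by Gibson cloning. Short annotated fragments such as lacI, ble and a truncated HIV-1 LTR are most likely backbone remnants or sequence-similarity hits, not functional elements.

The stated purpose is to express YFP-KRAS4B for FRET studies in eukaryotic cells. The associated work concerned KRAS dimerization and its effect on MEK inhibitor sensitivity and oncogenic activity. The record does not name the FRET partner construct.
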