Addgene plasmid #112718: pcDNA3.1-YFP-KRAS4B
Purpose: Expresses YFP-KRAS4B fusion protein used for FRET studies in eukaryotic cells.
Depositing lab: Kenneth Westover. Publication: KRAS Dimerization Impacts MEK Inhibitor Sensitivity and Oncogenic Activity of Mutant KRAS. Ambrogio C, Kohler J, Zhou ZW, Wang H, Paranal R, Li J, Capelletti M, Caffarra C, Li S, Lv Q, Gondi S, Hunter JC, Lu J, Chiarle R, Santamaria D, Westover KD, Janne PA. Cell. 2018 Feb 8;172(4):857-868.e15. doi: 10.1016/j.cell.2017.12.020. Epub 2018 Jan 11. PubMed 29336889.
Backbone
  Vector backbone: pcDNA3.1
  Backbone manufacturer: ThermoFisher Scientific
  Vector type: Mammalian Expression
Growth in bacteria
  Bacterial resistance: Ampicillin, 100 μg/mL
  Growth temperature: 37°C
  Growth strain: DH5alpha
  Copy number: High Copy
Gene/Insert
  Gene/Insert name: YFP-KRAS4B (alt name: enhanced yellow fluorescent protein-Kirsten ras oncogene)
  Species: H. sapiens (human)
  Insert size (bp): 1317
  Entrez Gene: KRAS (a.k.a. 'C-K-RAS, C-K-RAS, CFC2, K-RAS2A, K-RAS2B, K-RAS4A, K-RAS4B, K-Ras, K-Ras 2, KI-RAS, KRAS1, KRAS2, NS, NS3, OES, RALD, RASK2, c-Ki-ras, c-Ki-ras2)
  Cloning method: Gibson Cloning
  Sequencing primers: 5′ CMV Forward: CGCAAATGGGCGGTAGGCCTG; 3′ BGH Reverse: TAGAAGGCACAGTCGAGG
Terms and licenses: Academic/Nonprofit Terms; Industry Terms: Not Available to Industry
How to cite: pcDNA3.1-YFP-KRAS4B was a gift from Kenneth Westover (Addgene plasmid # 112718 ; http://n2t.net/addgene:112718 ; RRID:Addgene_112718)
